>Addgene plasmid #40811 | pMCL-HA-MAPKK1-8E (K97M) | addgene partial sequence | sequence record 54560 | CMV-F 5'-CGCAAATGGGCGGTAGGCGTG-3'
ACCGTCAGATCTCTAGAAGCTGGGTACCACGCGTCATATGGCTTACCCATACGATGTTCCAGATTACGCT
AGCCTGGGATCCGGCGGAGTTGGAAGCGCGTTACCCGGGTCCAAAATGCCCAAGAAGAAGCCGACGCCCA
TCCAGCTGAACCCGGCCCCCGACGGCTCTGCAGTTAACGGGACCAGCTCTGCGGAGACCAACTTGGAGGC
CTTGCAGAAGAAGCTGGAGGAGCTAGAGCTTGATGAGCAGCAGCGAAAGCGCCTTGAGGCCTTTCTTACC
CAGAAGCAGAAGGTGGGAGAACTGAAGGATGACGACTTTGAGAAGATCAGTGAGCTGGGGGCTGGCAATG
GCGGTGTGGTGTTCAAGGTCTCCCACAAGCCTTCTGGCCTGGTCATGGCCAGAATGCTAATTCATCTGGA
GATCAAACCCGCAATCCGGAACCAGATCATAAGGGAGCTGCAGGTTCTGCATGAGTGCAACTCTCCGTAC
ATCGTGGGCTTCTATGGTGCGTTCTACAGCGATGGCGAGATCAGTATCTGCATGGAGCACATGGATGGAG
GTTCTCTGGATCAAGTCCTGAAGAAAGCTGGAAGAATTCCTGAACAAATTTTAGGAAAAGTTAGCATTGC
TGTAATAAAAGGCCTGACATATCTGAGGGAGAAGCACAAGATCATGCACAGAGATGTCAAGCCCTCCAAC
ATCCTAGTCAACTCCCGTGGGGAGATCAAGCTCTGTGACTTTGGGGTCAGCGGGCAGCTCATCGACTCCA
TGGCCAACTCCTTCGTGGGCACA
