[The description below was written by a language model from this plasmid's Addgene catalogue record.]
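Description:
pMCL-HA-MAPKK1-8E (K97M) is a mammalian expression plasmid of about 11.7 kb, built on a modified version of the Invitrogen pCEP4 backbone (about 10.2 kb without insert). The record notes that the backbone was altered but refers to an attached map for details, so the modifications are not described here. The plasmid is propagated in E. coli under ampicillin selection, and transfected mammalian cells can be selected with hygromycin. Unmodified pCEP4 is an episomal vector carrying EBV oriP and EBNA-1, but the record does not confirm that these elements are retained in this derivative.

The payload is an approximately 1.5 kb human MAP2K1 cDNA (also known as MKK1, MEK1 or MAPKK1), cloned between BamHI and HindIII sites that both remain intact. Expression is driven by the CMV promoter. An HA epitope tag supplied by the backbone is fused to the N terminus, allowing the exogenous protein to be detected or immunoprecipitated separately from the endogenous kinase. The insert carries the K97M substitution. Lys97 is the conserved ATP-binding lysine of the MEK1 catalytic domain, and replacing it with methionine is a standard way to abolish kinase activity.

The construct comes from work on the transformation of mammalian cells by constitutively active MAP kinase kinase mutants. In that context it most plausibly serves as a catalytically inactive control, or possibly an interfering form, for studying signalling through the MAPK/ERK pathway, although the record does not state its purpose explicitly. The meaning of the "8E" designation in the name is also not explained.
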