Addgene plasmid #40811: pMCL-HA-MAPKK1-8E (K97M)
Depositing lab: Natalie Ahn. Depositing organization: University of Colorado, Boulder. Publication: Transformation of mammalian cells by constitutively active MAP kinase kinase. Mansour SJ, Matten WT, Hermann AS, Candia JM, Rong S, Fukasawa K, Vande Woude GF, Ahn NG. Science. 1994 Aug 12;265(5174):966-70. 10.1126/science.8052857 PubMed 8052857.
Backbone
  Vector backbone: pCEP4
  Backbone manufacturer: Invitrogen
  Backbone size w/o insert (bp): 10200
  Total vector size (bp): 11700
  Modifications to backbone: See attached map & info
  Vector type: Mammalian Expression
  Selectable markers: Hygromycin
Growth in bacteria
  Bacterial resistance: Ampicillin, 100 μg/mL
  Growth temperature: 37°C
  Growth strain: XL1 Blue
  Copy number: Unknown
Gene/Insert
  Gene/Insert name: MAP2K1 (alt name: MKK1)
  Species: H. sapiens (human)
  Insert size (bp): 1500
  Mutation: K97M
  GenBank ID: NM_002755
  Entrez Gene: MAP2K1 (a.k.a. CFC3, MAPKK1, MEK1, MEL, MKK1, PRKMK1)
  Promoter: CMV
  Tag / fusion protein: HA (N terminal on backbone)
  Cloning method: Restriction Enzyme; 5′ cloning site BamHI (not destroyed); 3′ cloning site HindIII (not destroyed)
  Sequencing primers: 5′ CMV
Terms and licenses: Academic/Nonprofit Terms; Industry Terms: Not Available to Industry
How to cite: pMCL-HA-MAPKK1-8E (K97M) was a gift from Natalie Ahn (Addgene plasmid # 40811 ; http://n2t.net/addgene:40811 ; RRID:Addgene_40811)
